>Addgene plasmid #238680 | NanoLuc-TCF4(biased)-beta-Catenin-HaloTag Bidirectional Vector | addgene full sequence | sequence record 479888 | Addgene NGS Result
GGCATGCAAGCTGATTTGGCTGCTGCCACCGCTGAGCAAGGCCGCTTCGAGCAGACATGATAAGATACAT
TGATGAGTTTGGACAAACCACAACTAGAATGCAGTGAAAAAAATGCTTTATTTGTGAAATTTGTGATGCT
ATTGCTTTATTTGTAACCATTATAAGCTGCAATAAACAAGTTAACAACAACAATTGCATTCATTTTATGT
TTCAGGTTCAGGGGGAGATGTGGGAGGTTTTTTTAAGCAAGTAAAACCTCTACAAATGTGGTAAAATCTT
AATTAAGAATTCTAATATAACTTCGTATAGCATACATTATACGAAGTTATGGATCCACTGTTGACAATTA
ATCATCGGCATAGTATATCGGCATAGTATAATACGACAAGGTGAGGAACTAAACCCAGGAGGCAGATCAT
GATTGAACAAGATGGATTGCACGCAGGTTCTCCGGCCGCTTGGGTGGAGAGGCTATTCGGCTATGACTGG
GCACAACAGACAATCGGCTGCTCTGATGCCGCCGTGTTCCGGCTGTCAGCGCAGGGGCGCCCGGTTCTTT
TTGTCAAGACCGACCTGTCCGGTGCCCTGAATGAACTGCAGGACGAGGCAGCGCGGCTATCGTGGCTGGC
CACGACGGGCGTTCCTTGCGCAGCTGTGCTCGACGTTGTCACTGAAGCGGGAAGGGACTGGCTGCTATTG
GGCGAAGTGCCGGGGCAGGATCTCCTGTCATCTCACCTTGCTCCTGCCGAGAAAGTATCCATCATGGCTG
ATGCAATGCGGCGGCTGCATACGCTTGATCCGGCTACCTGCCCATTCGACCACCAAGCGAAACATCGCAT
CGAGCGAGCACGTACTCGGATGGAAGCCGGTCTTGTCGATCAGGATGATCTGGACGAAGAGCATCAGGGG
CTCGCGCCAGCCGAACTGTTCGCCAGGCTCAAGGCGCGCATGCCCGACGGCGAGGATCTCGTCGTGACCC
ATGGCGATGCCTGCTTGCCGAATATCATGGTGGAAAATGGCCGCTTTTCTGGATTCATCGACTGTGGCCG
GCTGGGTGTGGCGGACCGCTATCAGGACATAGCGTTGGCTACCCGTGATATTGCTGAAGAGCTTGGCGGC
GAATGGGCTGACCGCTTCCTCGTGCTTTACGGTATCGCCGCTCCCGATTCGCAGCGCATCGCCTTCTATC
GCCTTCTTGACGAGTTCTTCTGATTCGAAATGACCGACCAAGCGACGCCCAACCGGTATCAGCTCACTCA
AAGGCGGTAATACGGTTATCCACAGAATCAGGGGATAACGCAGGAAAGAACATGTGAGCAAAAGGCCAGC
AAAAGGCCAGGAACCGTAAAAAGGCCGCGTTGCTGGCGTTTTTCCATAGGCTCCGCCCCCCTGACGAGCA
TCACAAAAATCGACGCTCAAGTCAGAGGTGGCGAAACCCGACAGGACTATAAAGATACCAGGCGTTTCCC
CCTGGAAGCTCCCTCGTGCGCTCTCCTGTTCCGACCCTGCCGCTTACCGGATACCTGTCCGCCTTTCTCC
CTTCGGGAAGCGTGGCGCTTTCTCATAGCTCACGCTGTAGGTATCTCAGTTCGGTGTAGGTCGTTCGCTC
CAAGCTGGGCTGTGTGCACGAACCCCCCGTTCAGCCCGACCGCTGCGCCTTATCCGGTAACTATCGTCTT
GAGTCCAACCCGGTAAGACACGACTTATCGCCACTGGCAGCAGCCACTGGTAACAGGATTAGCAGAGCGA
GGTATGTAGGCGGTGCTACAGAGTTCTTGAAGTGGTGGCCTAACTACGGCTACACTAGAAGGACAGTATT
TGGTATCTGCGCTCTGCTGAAGCCAGTTACCTTCGGAAAAAGAGTTGGTAGCTCTTGATCCGGCAAACAA
ACCACCGCTGGTAGCGGTGGTTTTTTTGTTTGCAAGCAGCAGATTACGCGCAGAAAAAAAGGATTTCAAG
AAGATCCTTTGATCTTTTCTACGGGGTCTGACGCTCAGTGGAACGAAAACTCACGTTAAGGGATTTTGGT
CATGAGATTATCAAAAAGGATCTTCACCTAGATCCTTTTATAGTCCGGAATCGTCACACAAAAAACCAAC
ACACAGATGTAATGAAAATAAAGATATTTTATTGCGGCCATCGTGATGGCTAGAGTTTAGCCCTCCCACA
CATAACCAGAGGGCAGCAATTCACGAATCCCAACTGCCGTCGGCTGTCCATCACTGTCCTTCACTATGGC
TTTGATCCCAGGATGCAGATCGAGAAGCACCTGTCGGCACCGTCCGCAGGGGCTCAAGATGCCCCTGTTC
TCATTTCCGATCGCGACGATACAAGTCAGGTTGCCAGCTGCCGCAGCAGCAGCAGTGCCCAGCACCACGA
GTTCTGCACAAGGTCCCCCAGTAAAATGATATACATTGACACCAGTGAAGATGCGGCCGTCGCTAGAGAG
AGCTGCGCTGGCGACGCTGTAGTCTTCAGAGATGGGGATGCTGTTGATTGTAGCCGTTGCTCTTTCAATG
AGGGTGGATTCTTCTTGAGACAAAGGCTTGGCCATGGTGGCGCTAGTGTCAGAAGAATCGAGCTTTTTGC
AAAAGCCTAGGCCTCCAAAAAAGCCTCCTCACTACTTCTGGAATAGCTCAGAGGCCGAGGCGGCCTCGGC
CTCTGCATAAATAAAAAAAATTAGTCAGCCATGGGGCGGAGAATGGGCGGAACTGGGCGGAGTTAGGGGC
GGGATGGGCGGAGTTAGGGGCGGGACTATGGTTGCTGACTAATTGAGATGCATGCTTTGCATACTTCTGC
CTGCTGGGGAGCCTGGGGACTTTCCACACCTGGTTGCTGACTAATTGAGATGCATGCTTTGCATACTTCT
GCCTGCTGGGGAGCCTGGGGACTTTCCACACCCTAACTGACACACATTCCACAGCTGGTTCTTTCCGCCT
CAGAAGGTACCTAACCAAGTTCCTCTTTCAGAGGTTATTTCAGGCCATGGTGCTGCGCAAGACGCGTTAA
TTAAGACGTCGGCAGTGAAAAAAATGCTTTATTTGTGAAATTTGTGATGCTATTGCTTTATTTGTAACCA
TTATAAGCTGCAATAAACAAGTTAACAACAACAATTGCATTCATTTTATGTTTCAGGTTCAGGGGGAGGT
GTGGGAGGTTTTTTAAAGCAAGTAAAACCTCTACAAATGTGGTATGGCTGATTATGATCCGCGGCCGCAA
TACGTCGACGTTATCAGCTGACTTCGTACGAGAGCCTAGGTGTTTCTAGAGGATCCCCGGGTACCGAGCC
CGAATTCGTTTAAACTTCTAAAGACTTGGTGACGAGCGACAGCGGCTGGGGCTGGGTCCCGGCCAGGGAG
CTGTGGGAATGTAAGGAAGAAGTCGACGGCTGTGCAATTGATGAGGAGGGGGCGGCAGGCTGCAAAGCGG
CTGGGGGCAGGTCCAGGGCCCCGTTGGGACAGAGGGCGGAGGCCTTGTGGGTGGCCTCAGCGAGCAGGAG
GGCGGGTGGCGGAGGCATCATGGACAGGTGGGCCAGGGGGTCGGGCTTCAGGGACAGCGACAGAGGCTGG
GTCTGCTCAGTCTGTGACTTGGCGTCTCGGGGAGGGGAGCCTAGCAGGTTCGGGGAGGGGGGAGGCGAAT
CTAGTAAGCTTCCATCTGAAGAGGGTGGGCTGAGGCAGCTGCCTTCACCTTGTATGTAGCGAACGCACTT
TTTTTTTCTCCTGCAAGGGCCGCACCAGTTATTCTGTTGATCAAGGCCAAAGCGCGCTCGGCATTTCTTA
GGAGCGCTCAGGTCTGTAATCGGAGGAAGTGAAAGGCAAGGATTTAGGAAACATTCGCTGTGTTCATTGG
TCTCTCCCGGCTGCTTGTCCCTTTTCCTCTTCTTCTTCTTTCCATAGTTATCCCGCGCGGACCAGCCGGG
GTACAGTTGCATATGAAGCTGTCGCTCCTTCCGGGCCAGCTCGTAGTATTTCGCTTGCTCTTCTCTGGAC
AGTGCATGCCACCTCCGCCCAAGGATCTGGTTGATGGCCGCGCTTTCTTTCAACGTGCACTCAGCTACGA
CCTTTGCTCTCATTTCCTTCATATACAACATGAATGCATTAAGAGGTTTCTTTATGTGGGGCTTCTTCTT
TTCTTCTTCCTTTTTGGAGTCCTGATGCTTTGAACTATGGAGTGAGCCGACATCACTCTGGGACGATTCC
TGTTTGACTGTTGGTGTGACTATGGCCGGATGCGGAATGCCCGTCGTGTGTAGCGTATGATGTGGTGGGA
CCATATGGGGAGGGAACCTGGACATGGAAGCATTGACGGTCAGAGCTGTGGGGTAGGGGTGTCTGAATCC
TCCTGTCGTGATTGGGTACACTGGTTGACCTTGCTGTGGTACTAACCATCCTAGCGGATGGGGGATTTGT
CCTACGGTGCCAGGCGATAGTGGGTAATACGGGGATATATCTGGAGGGTGCGGAGGCCGTGGGATTCCTG
TTTTGGGGTCTACGTCGGCTGGTAAGTGTGGAGGTGGGTTTCCCGGCGTGAAGTGTTCATTGCTGTACGT
GATAAGAGGCGTGAGGGGGTGGACATGGTGAGGGTGCTGCACCACTGGCACTTTGTTAGAGACAATGTGT
GCCGGTGATGGGGACCGGGCATCCTTGAGGGCTTGTCTACTCTGGAGGCTCCCTGCCTGGACATCAAGCA
GTGGCCATTTCATCTGGAGATACTGAACTGCAATCTGGTGTTCAATCGTTTTGTACGCAGAGTAATGTGT
GCTGCCGGACTGAAAATGGAGGGTTCGGGCGGTGGGCGAGAGCGATCCGTTGGGGAGGTAGGGGCTCGTC
AGGTCGGGGATCATGATGAAGGGGTAGCCGGGATACGGTGGCCCCTTAAAGAGCCCTCCATCTTGCCTCT
TGGCCGCTTCTTCCAAACTTTCCCGGGATTTGTCTCGGAAACTTTCGGAGCGAGGCGGAGGCCGTCTTTC
CGCCTCGGAATCGGAGGAGCTGTTTTGATTCGTTTCTGATTCATTGACTAGAGACGATTTGACATCAGCT
AAATCCCTCTCTGCCGAGGAGTTTTCGGAGCTCTTCTCCTCCTGTTCGCCCTCGTCTTTGAAGGAAATCA
GTTCGTCGTTGGCGCCTAGGTCATCCCCTCCACCGCCGTTCAGCTGCGGCATGGCGATCGCGCCGCTCGA
GCCCGCCAGAATGCGTTCGCACAGCCGCCAGCCGGTCACTCCGTTGATGGTTACTCGGAACAGCAGGGAG
CCGTCGGGGTTGATCAGGCGCTCGTCGATAATTTTGTTGCCGTTCCACAGGGTCCCTGTTACAGTGATCT
TTTTGCCGTCGAACACGGCGATGCCTTCATACGGCCGTCCGAAATAGTCGATCATGTTCGGCGTAACCCC
GTCGATTACCAGTGTGCCATAGTGCAGGATCACCTTAAAGTGATGATCATCCACAGGGTACACCACCTTA
AAAATTTTTTCGATCTGGCCCATTTGGTCGCCGCTCAGACCTTCATACGGGATGATGACATGGATGTCGA
TCTTCAGCCCATTTTCACCGCTCAGGACAATCCTTTGGATCGGAGTTACGGACACCCCGAGATTCTGAAA
CAAACTGGACACACCTCCCTGTTCAAGGACTTGGTCCAGGTTGTAGCCGGCTGTCTGTCGCCAGTCCCCA
ACGAAATCTTCGAGTGTGAAGACCATGGTTGCAAAAAGAACAAGTAGCTTGTATTCTATAGTGTCACCTA
AATGGGCGATCTGACGGTTCACTAAACCAGCTCTGCTGATATAGGCCTCCCTGGCGCGCCACTAGTTATT
AATAGTAATCAATTACGGGGTCATTAGTTCATAGCCCATATATGGAGTTCCGCGTTACATAACTTACGGT
AAATGGCCCGCCTGGCTGACCGCCCAACGACCCCCGCCCATTGACGTCAATAATGACGTATGTTCCCATA
GTAACGCCAATAGGGACTTTCCATTGACGTCAATGGGTGGAGTATTTACGGTAAACTGCCCACTTGGCAG
TACATCAAGTGTATCATATGCCAAGTCCGCCCCCTATTGACGTCAATGACGGTAAATGGCCCGCCTGGCA
TTATGCCCAGTACATGACCTTACGGGACTTTCCTACTTGGCAGTACATCTACGTATTAGTCATCGCTATT
ACCATGGTGATGCGGTTTTGGCAGTACACCAATGGGCGTGGATAGCGGTTTGACTCACGGGGATTTCCAA
GTCTCCACCCCATTGACGTCAATGGGAGTTTGTTTTGGCACCAAAATCAACGGGACTTTCCAAAATGTCG
TAATAACCCCGCCCCGTTGACGCAAATGGGCGGTAGGCGTGTACGGTGGGAGGTCTATATAAGCAGAGCT
GGTTTAGTGAACCGTCAGATCACTAGAAGCTTTATTGCGGTAGTTTATCACAGTTAAATTGCTAACGCAG
TCAGTGCTTCTGACACAACAGTCTCGAACTTAAGCTGCAGAAGTTGGTCGTGAGGCACTGGGCAGGTAAG
TATCAAGGTTACAAGACAGGTTTAAGGAGACCAATAGAAACTGGGCTTGTCGAGACAGAGAAGACTCTTG
CGTTTCTGATAGGCACCTATTGGTCTTACTGACATCCACTTTGCCTTTCTCTCCACAGGTGTCCACTCCC
AGTTCAATTACAGCTCTTAAGGCTAGAGTATTAATACGACTCACTATAGGGCTAGCGATCGCCATGGCTA
CTCAAGCTGATTTGATGGAGTTGGACATGGCCATGGAACCAGACAGAAAAGCGGCTGTTAGTCACTGGCA
GCAACAGTCTTACCTGGACTCTGGAATCCATTCTGGTGCCACTACCACAGCTCCTTCTCTGAGTGGTAAA
GGCAATCCTGAGGAAGAGGATGTGGATACCTCCCAAGTCCTGTATGAGTGGGAACAGGGATTTTCTCAGT
CCTTCACTCAAGAACAAGTAGCTGATATTGATGGACAGTATGCAATGACTCGAGCTCAGAGGGTACGAGC
TGCTATGTTCCCTGAGACATTAGATGAGGGCATGCAGATCCCATCTACACAGTTTGATGCTGCTCATCCC
ACTAATGTCCAGCGTTTGGCTGAACCATCACAGATGCTGAAA
[1614 nt withheld, positions 7113-8726]
AAACGGCTTTCAGTTGAGCTGACCAGCTCTCTCTTCAGAACAGAGCCAATGGCTTGGAATGAGACTGCTG
ATCTTGGACTTGATATTGGTGCCCAGGGAGAACCCCTTGGATATCGCCAGGATGATCCTAGCTATCGTTC
TTTTCACTCTGGTGGATATGGCCAGGATGCCTTGGGTATGGACCCCATGATGGAACATGAGATGGGTGGC
CACCACCCTGGTGCTGACTATCCAGTTGATGGGCTGCCAGATCTGGGGCATGCCCAGGACCTCATGGATG
GGCTGCCTCCAGGTGACAGCAATCAGCTGGCCTGGTTTGATACTGACCTGGTTTCTCTCGAGCCAACCAC
TGAGGATCTGTACTTTCAGAGCGATAACGATGGATCCGAAATCGGTACTGGCTTTCCATTCGACCCCCAT
TATGTGGAAGTCCTGGGCGAGCGCATGCACTACGTCGATGTTGGTCCGCGCGATGGCACCCCTGTGCTGT
TCCTGCACGGTAACCCGACCTCCTCCTACGTGTGGCGCAACATCATCCCGCATGTTGCACCGACCCATCG
CTGCATTGCTCCAGACCTGATCGGTATGGGCAAATCCGACAAACCAGACCTGGGTTATTTCTTCGACGAC
CACGTCCGCTTCATGGATGCCTTCATCGAAGCCCTGGGTCTGGAAGAGGTCGTCCTGGTCATTCACGACT
GGGGCTCCGCTCTGGGTTTCCACTGGGCCAAGCGCAATCCAGAGCGCGTCAAAGGTATTGCATTTATGGA
GTTCATCCGCCCTATCCCGACCTGGGACGAATGGCCAGAATTTGCCCGCGAGACCTTCCAGGCCTTCCGC
ACCACCGACGTCGGCCGCAAGCTGATCATCGATCAGAACGTTTTTATCGAGGGTACGCTGCCGATGGGTG
TCGTCCGCCCGCTGACTGAAGTCGAGATGGACCATTACCGCGAGCCGTTCCTGAATCCTGTTGACCGCGA
GCCACTGTGGCGCTTCCCAAACGAGCTGCCAATCGCCGGTGAGCCAGCGAACATCGTCGCGCTGGTCGAA
GAATACATGGACTGGCTGCACCAGTCCCCTGTCCCGAAGCTGCTGTTCTGGGGCACCCCAGGCGTTCTGA
TCCCACCGGCCGAAGCCGCTCGCCTGGCCAAAAGCCTGCCTAACTGCAAGGCTGTGGACATCGGCCCGGG
TCTGAATCTGCTGCAAGAAGACAACCCGGACCTGATCGGCAGCGAGATCGCGCGCTGGCTGTCTACTCTG
GAGATTTCCGGTTAATAGAATTCTAGAGTCGACCTGCA
Features (pLannotate 1.2.2; 24 found; start..end, strand, type, name):
     61..182     -  polyA_signal   SV40 poly(A) signal: SV40 polyadenylation signal
    205..273     -  CDS            large T antigen (fragment): large T antigen from SV40 (simian virus 40)
    297..330     +  protein_bind   loxP: Cre-mediated recombination occurs in the 8-bp core sequence (GCATACAT). Cre recombinase
    340..387     +  promoter       EM7 promoter: synthetic bacterial promoter&nbsp
    419..1210    +  CDS            neo: KKA2_KLEPN - Also known as kan, nptII. Experimental evidence at protein level: Swiss-Prot protein existence level 1. Resistance to kanamycin, neomycin, paromomycin, ribostamycin, butirosin and gentamicin B. From Klebsiella pneumoniae.
   1371..1959    -  rep_origin     ori: high-copy-number ColE1/pMB1/pBR322/pUC origin of replication
   2085..2133    -  polyA_signal   poly(A) signal: synthetic polyadenylation signal
   2157..2555    -  CDS            BSD: blasticidin S deaminase; Aspergillus terreus BSD; confers resistance to blasticidin
   2586..2943    -  promoter       SV40 promoter: SV40 enhancer and early promoter
   3022..3103    -  polyA_signal   SV40 poly(A) signal: SV40 polyadenylation signal
   3126..3209    -  CDS            large T antigen (fragment): large T antigen from SV40 (simian virus 40)
   3265..3297    -  misc_feature   MCS (fragment): pUC18/19 multiple cloning site
   3306..5162    -  CDS            TCF7L2: TF7L2_HUMAN - Also known as TCF4. Experimental evidence at protein level: Swiss-Prot protein existence level 1. Participates in the Wnt signaling pathway and modulates MYC expression by binding to its promoter in a sequence-specific manner. Acts as repressor in the absence of CTNNB1, and as activator in its presence. Activates transcription from promoters with several copies of the Tcf motif 5'-CCTTTGATC-3' in the presence of CTNNB1. TLE1, TLE2, TLE3 and TLE4 repress transactivation mediated by TCF7L2/TCF4 and CTNNB1. Expression of dominant-negative mutants results in cell-cycle arrest in G1.
   5184..5696    -  CDS            Nluc: NanoLuc® luciferase human codon-optimized
   5725..5743    -  promoter       SP6 promoter: promoter for bacteriophage SP6 RNA polymerase
   5745..5791    -  promoter       tight TRE promoter (fragment): Tet-responsive promoter PTight, consisting of seven tet operator sequences followed by the minimal CMV promoter
   5801..6166    +  enhancer       CMV enhancer: human cytomegalovirus immediate early enhancer
   6168..6367    +  promoter       CMV promoter: human cytomegalovirus (CMV) immediate early promoter
   6506..6638    +  intron         chimeric intron: chimera between introns from human β-globin and immunoglobulin heavy chain genes
   6682..6700    +  promoter       T7 promoter: promoter for bacteriophage T7 RNA polymerase
   6714..9056    +  CDS            β-catenin (sequence partly withheld): human cadherin-associated protein that also plays a role in the canonical Wnt signaling pathway; Homo sapiens CTNNB1; also known as catenin beta-1
   9078..9098    +  CDS            TEV site: tobacco etch virus (TEV) protease recognition and cleavage site
   9114..9997    +  CDS            HaloTag® (fragment): modified bacterial dehalogenase that forms covalent bonds with chloroalkane derivatives
  10008..12      +  misc_feature   MCS (fragment) (across the origin): pUC18/19 multiple cloning site
