[The description below was written by a language model from this plasmid's Addgene catalogue record and pLannotate feature annotations shown in this document.]
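Description:
NanoLuc-TCF4(biased)-beta-Catenin-HaloTag Bidirectional Vector is a roughly 10 kb mammalian expression plasmid assembled from two Promega BiBRET backbones (a HaloTag CMV-Blast vector and a NanoLuc CMV-Neo vector). It expresses both partners of a protein–protein interaction pair from a single plasmid. It replicates in E. coli from a high-copy ColE1/pUC-type origin and is selected with kanamycin through an EM7-driven neo/nptII gene, which has a loxP site just upstream. Selection in mammalian cells uses a blasticidin S deaminase cassette driven by the SV40 enhancer/early promoter and ending in a synthetic poly(A) signal.

The payload is organised around a central CMV enhancer that serves two divergent transcription units. In one direction, the full CMV immediate-early promoter, a chimeric β-globin/immunoglobulin intron and a T7 promoter precede human β-catenin (CTNNB1), which is fused at its C terminus to HaloTag through a TEV protease site. In the other direction, a minimal CMV promoter element (annotated as a fragment of the tight TRE promoter) and an SP6 promoter drive NanoLuc fused to the N terminus of TCF4. Each unit ends in an SV40 poly(A) signal. The catalogue links the TCF4 insert to the Entrez gene for the bHLH factor TCF4/E2-2, but the sequence annotation identifies the coding region as TCF7L2, the Wnt-pathway transcription factor also called TCF4 and a known β-catenin partner.

The record does not define "biased". The asymmetric promoter layout would be consistent with unequal expression of the luciferase donor and the HaloTag acceptor. Although the stated purpose reads as a single fusion protein, the feature table shows two separate fusions. This arrangement suits NanoBRET-type energy-transfer assays of the TCF4–β-catenin interaction in live mammalian cells.
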