Addgene plasmid #238680: NanoLuc-TCF4(biased)-beta-Catenin-HaloTag Bidirectional Vector
Purpose: Express NanoLuc-TCF4(biased)-beta-Catenin-HaloTag Fusion Protein in Mammalian Cells under a CMV promoter
Depositing lab: Promega Corporation.
Backbone
  Vector backbone: pFC221K HaloTag(R) CMV-Blast BiBRET Vector and pFN224C NanoLuc(R) CMV-Neo BiBRET-Balanced Vector
  Vector type: Mammalian Expression
  Selectable markers: Blasticidin
Growth in bacteria
  Bacterial resistance: Kanamycin, 50 μg/mL
  Growth temperature: 37°C
  Growth strain: DH5alpha
  Copy number: High Copy
Gene/Insert 1
  Gene/Insert name: TCF4
  Species: H. sapiens (human)
  Mutation: biased
  Entrez Gene: TCF4 (a.k.a. CDG2T, E2-2, FCD2, FECD3, ITF-2, ITF2, PTHS, SEF-2, SEF2, SEF2-1, SEF2-1A, SEF2-1B, SEF2-1D, TCF-4, bHLHb19)
  Promoter: CMV
  Tag / fusion protein: NanoLuc (R) (N terminal on backbone)
  Cloning method: Other
Gene/Insert 2
  Gene/Insert name: beta catenin
  Species: H. sapiens (human)
  Entrez Gene: CTNNB1 (a.k.a. CTNNB, EVR7, MRD19, NEDSDV, armadillo)
  Tag / fusion protein: HaloTag (R) (C terminal on backbone)
Terms and licenses: Academic/Nonprofit Terms; Industry Terms
How to cite: NanoLuc-TCF4(biased)-beta-Catenin-HaloTag Bidirectional Vector was a gift from Promega Corporation (Addgene plasmid # 238680 ; http://n2t.net/addgene:238680 ; RRID:Addgene_238680)
